>Addgene plasmid #158233 | pLKO_NWS.FLAG.VSVg_NGFR | addgene full sequence | sequence record 327650 | Addgene NGS Result
TCGACGGTATCGATCACGAGACTAGTATCGAGCGGCCGCCCCCTTCACCGAGGGCCTATTTCCCATGATT
CCTTCATATTTGCATATACGATACAAGGCTGTTAGAGAGATAATTGGAATTAATTTGACTGTAAACACAA
AGATATTAGTACAAAATACGTGACGTAGAAAGTAATAATTTCTTGGGTAGTTTGCAGTTTTAAAATTATG
TTTTAAAATGGACTATCATATGCTTACCGTAACTTGAAAGTATTTCGATTTCTTGGCTTTATATATCTTG
TGGAAAGGACGAAACACCGGGTCTTCGAGAAGACCTGTTTTAGAGCTAGAAATAGCAAGTTAAAATAAGG
CTAGTCCGTTATCAACTTGAAAAAGTGGCACCGAGTCGGTGCTTTTTTTAATTCTCGACCTCGAGACAAA
TGGCAGTATTCATCCACAATTTTAAAAGAAAAGGGGGGATTGGGGGGTACAGTGCAGGGGAAAGAATAGT
AGACATAATAGCAACAGACATACAAACTAAAGAATTACAAAAACAAATTACAAAAATTCAAAATTTTCGG
GTTTATTACAGGGACAGCAGAGATCCACTTTGGCCGCGGCTCGAGGCGATAAGCTTTGCAAAGATGGATA
AAGTTTTAAACAGAGAGGAATCTTTGCAGCTAATGGACCTTCTAGGTCTTGAAAGGAGTGGGAATTGGCT
CCGGTGCCCGTCAGTGGGCAGAGCGCACATCGCCCACAGTCCCCGAGAAGTTGGGGGGAGGGGTCGGCAA
TTGAACCGGTGCCTAGAGAAGGTGGCGCGGGGTAAACTGGGAAAGTGATGTCGTGTACTGGCTCCGCCTT
TTTCCCGAGGGTGGGGGAGAACCGTATATAAGTGCAGTAGTCGCCGTGAACGTTCTTTTTCGCAACGGGT
TTGCCGCCAGAACACAGGTAAGTGCCGTGTGTGGTTCCCGCGGGCCTGGCCTCTTTACGGGTTATGGCCC
TTGCGTGCCTTGAATTACTTCCACCTGGCTGCAGTACGTGATTCTTGATCCCGAGCTTCGGGTTGGAAGT
GGGTGGGAGAGTTCGAGGCCTTGCGCTTAAGGAGCCCCTTCGCCTCGTGCTTGAGTTGAGGCCTGGCCTG
GGCGCTGGGGCCGCCGCGTGCGAATCTGGTGGCACCTTCGCGCCTGTCTCGCTGCTTTCGATAAGTCTCT
AGCCATTTAAAATTTTTGATGACCTGCTGCGACGCTTTTTTTCTGGCAAGATAGTCTTGTAAATGCGGGC
CAAGATCTGCACACTGGTATTTCGGTTTTTGGGGCCGCGGGCGGCGACGGGGCCCGTGCGTCCCAGCGCA
CATGTTCGGCGAGGCGGGGCCTGCGAGCGCGGCCACCGAGAATCGGACGGGGGTAGTCTCAAGCTGGCCG
GCCTGCTCTGGTGCCTGGCCTCGCGCCGCCGTGTATCGCCCCGCCCTGGGCGGCAAGGCTGGCCCGGTCG
GCACCAGTTGCGTGAGCGGAAAGATGGCCGCTTCCCGGCCCTGCTGCAGGGAGCTCAAAATGGAGGACGC
GGCGCTCGGGAGAGCGGGCGGGTGAGTCACCCACACAAAGGAAAAGGGCCTTTCCGTCCTCAGCCGTCGC
TTCATGTGACTCCACGGAGTACCGGGCGCCGTCCAGGCACCTCGATTAGTTCTCGAGCTTTTGGAGTACG
TCGTCTTTAGGTTGGGGGGAGGGGTTTTATGCGATGGAGTTTCCCCACACTGAGTGGGTGGAGACTGAAG
TTAGGCCAGCTTGGCACTTGATGTAATTCTCCTTGGAATTTGCCCTTTTTGAGTTTGGATCTTGGTTCAT
TCTCAAGCCTCAGACAGTGGTTCAAAGTTTTTTTCTTCCATTTCAGGTGTCGTGAGGAATTCTGCAGTCG
ATCGACGGTACCGCGGGCCCGGGATCCACGGTCGCCACCATGGGGGCAGGTGCCACCGGCCGCGCCATGG
ACGGGCCGCGCCTGCTGCTGTTGCTGCTTCTGGGGGTGTCCCTTGGAGGTGCCAAGGAGGCATGCAACTG
GTCCCACCCCCAATTCGAGAAAGGAGGAGGCGGGGGAGGGGACTACAAAGACGATGACGACAAGGGAGGA
GGCGGGGGAGGGTATACAGATATCGAAATGAATAGACTCGGAAAGCCCACAGGCCTGTACACACACAGCG
GTGAGTGCTGCAAAGCCTGCAACCTGGGCGAGGGTGTGGCCCAGCCTTGTGGAGCCAACCAGACCGTGTG
TGAGCCCTGCCTGGACAGCGTGACGTTCTCCGACGTGGTGAGCGCGACCGAGCCGTGCAAGCCGTGCACC
GAGTGCGTGGGGCTCCAGAGCATGTCGGCGCCGTGCGTGGAGGCCGACGACGCCGTGTGCCGCTGCGCCT
ACGGCTACTACCAGGATGAGACGACTGGGCGCTGCGAGGCGTGCCGCGTGTGCGAGGCGGGCTCGGGCCT
CGTGTTCTCCTGCCAGGACAAGCAGAACACCGTGTGCGAGGAGTGCCCCGACGGCACGTATTCCGACGAG
GCCAACCACGTGGACCCGTGCCTGCCCTGCACCGTGTGCGAGGACACCGAGCGCCAGCTCCGCGAGTGCA
CACGCTGGGCCGACGCCGAGTGCGAGGAGATCCCTGGCCGTTGGATTACACGGTCCACACCCCCAGAGGG
CTCGGACAGCACAGCCCCCAGCACCCAGGAGCCTGAGGCACCTCCAGAACAAGACCTCATAGCCAGCACG
GTGGCAGGTGTGGTGACCACAGTGATGGGCAGCTCCCAGCCCGTGGTGACCCGAGGCACCACCGACAACC
TCATCCCTGTCTATTGCTCCATCCTGGCTGCTGTGGTTGTGGGCCTTGTGGCCTACATAGCCTTCAAGAG
GTGGAACAGGGGTATCCTCTAGAGCGGCCGCGTCGACAATCAACCTCTGGATTACAAAATTTGTGAAAGA
TTGACTGGTATTCTTAACTATGTTGCTCCTTTTACGCTATGTGGATACGCTGCTTTAATGCCTTTGTATC
ATGCTATTGCTTCCCGTATGGCTTTCATTTTCTCCTCCTTGTATAAATCCTGGTTGCTGTCTCTTTATGA
GGAGTTGTGGCCCGTTGTCAGGCAACGTGGCGTGGTGTGCACTGTGTTTGCTGACGCAACCCCCACTGGT
TGGGGCATTGCCACCACCTGTCAGCTCCTTTCCGGGACTTTCGCTTTCCCCCTCCCTATTGCCACGGCGG
AACTCATCGCCGCCTGCCTTGCCCGCTGCTGGACAGGGGCTCGGCTGTTGGGCACTGACAATTCCGTGGT
GTTGTCGGGGAAGCTGACGTCCTTTCCATGGCTGCTCGCCTGTGTTGCCACCTGGATTCTGCGCGGGACG
TCCTTCTGCTACGTCCCTTCGGCCCTCAATCCAGCGGACCTTCCTTCCCGCGGCCTGCTGCCGGCTCTGC
GGCCTCTTCCGCATCTTCGCCTTCGCCCTCAGACGAGTCGGATCTCCCTTTGGGCCGCCTCCCCGCCTGG
GTACCTTTAAGACCAATGACTTACAAGGCAGCTGTAGATCTTAGCCACTTTTTAAAAGAAAAGGGGGGAC
TGGAAGGGCTAATTCACTCCCAACGAAGATAAGATCTGCTTTTTGCTTGTACTGGGTCTCTCTGGTTAGA
CCAGATCTGAGCCTGGGAGCTCTCTGGCTAACTAGGGAACCCACTGCTTAAGCCTCAATAAAGCTTGCCT
TGAGTGCTTCAAGTAGTGTGTGCCCGTCTGTTGTGTGACTCTGGTAACTAGAGATCCCTCAGACCCTTTT
AGTCAGTGTGGAAAATCTCTAGCAGTAGTAGTTCATGTCATCTTATTATTCAGTATTTATAACTTGCAAA
GAAATGAATATCAGAGAGTGAGAGGAACTTGTTTATTGCAGCTTATAATGGTTACAAATAAAGCAATAGC
ATCACAAATTTCACAAATAAAGCATTTTTTTCACTGCATTCTAGTTGTGGTTTGTCCAAACTCATCAATG
TATCTTATCATGTCTGGCTCTAGCTATCCCGCCCCTAACTCCGCCCATCCCGCCCCTAACTCCGCCCAGT
TCCGCCCATTCTCCGCCCCATGGCTGACTAATTTTTTTTATTTATGCAGAGGCCGAGGCCGCCTCGGCCT
CTGAGCTATTCCAGAAGTAGTGAGGAGGCTTTTTTGGAGGCCTAGGGACGTACCCAATTCGCCCTATAGT
GAGTCGTATTACGCGCGCTCACTGGCCGTCGTTTTACAACGTCGTGACTGGGAAAACCCTGGCGTTACCC
AACTTAATCGCCTTGCAGCACATCCCCCTTTCGCCAGCTGGCGTAATAGCGAAGAGGCCCGCACCGATCG
CCCTTCCCAACAGTTGCGCAGCCTGAATGGCGAATGGG
[124 nt withheld, positions 4379-4502]
C
[91 nt withheld, positions 4504-4594]
A
[49 nt withheld, positions 4596-4644]
CCTTTGACGTTGGAGTCCACGTTCTTT
[37 nt withheld, positions 4672-4708]
ACCCTATCTCGGTCTATTCTTTTGATTTATAAGGGATTTTGCCGATTTCGGCCTATTGGTTAAAAAATGA
GCTGATTTAACAAAAATTTAACGCGAATTTTAACAAAATATTAACGCTTACAATTTAGGTGGCACTTTTC
GGGGAAATGTGCGCGGAACCCCTATTTGTTTATTTTTCTAAATACATTCAAATATGTATCCGCTCATGAG
ACAATAACCCTGATAAATGCTTCAATAATATTGAAAAAGGAAGAGTATGAGTATTCAACATTTCCGTGTC
GCCCTTATTCCCTTTTTTGCGGCATTTTGCCTTCCTGTTTTTGCTCACCCAGAAACGCTGGTGAAAGTAA
AAGATGCTGAAGATCAGTTGGGTGCACGAGTGGGTTACATCGAACTGGATCTCAACAGCGGTAAGATCCT
TGAGAGTTTTCGCCCCGAAGAACGTTTTCCAATGATGAGCACTTTTAAAGTTCTGCTATGTGGCGCGGTA
TTATCCCGTATTGACGCCGGGCAAGAGCAACTCGGTCGCCGCATACACTATTCTCAGAATGACTTGGTTG
AGTACTCACCAGTCACAGAAAAGCATCTTACGGATGGCATGACAGTAAGAGAATTATGCAGTGCTGCCAT
AACCATGAGTGATAACACTGCGGCCAACTTACTTCTGACAACGATCGGAGGACCGAAGGAGCTAACCGCT
TTTTTGCACAACATGGGGGATCATGTAACTCGCCTTGATCGTTGGGAACCGGAGCTGAATGAAGCCATAC
CAAACGACGAGCGTGACACCACGATGCCTGTAGCAATGGCAACAACGTTGCGCAAACTATTAACTGGCGA
ACTACTTACTCTAGCTTCCCGGCAACAATTAATAGACTGGATGGAGGCGGATAAAGTTGCAGGACCACTT
CTGCGCTCGGCCCTTCCGGCTGGCTGGTTTATTGCTGATAAATCTGGAGCCGGTGAGCGTGGGTCTCGCG
GTATCATTGCAGCACTGGGGCCAGATGGTAAGCCCTCCCGTATCGTAGTTATCTACACGACGGGGAGTCA
GGCAACTATGGATGAACGAAATAGACAGATCGCTGAGATAGGTGCCTCACTGATTAAGCATTGGTAACTG
TCAGACCAAGTTTACTCATATATACTTTAGATTGATTTAAAACTTCATTTTTAATTTAAAAGGATCTAGG
TGAAGATCCTTTTTGATAATCTCATGACCAAAATCCCTTAACGTGAGTTTTCGTTCCACTGAGCGTCAGA
CCCCGTAGAAAAGATCAAAGGATCTTCTTGAGATCCTTTTTTTCTGCGCGTAATCTGCTGCTTGCAAACA
AAAAAACCACCGCTACCAGCGGTGGTTTGTTTGCCGGATCAAGAGCTACCAACTCTTTTTCCGAAGGTAA
CTGGCTTCAGCAGAGCGCAGATACCAAATACTGTTCTTCTAGTGTAGCCGTAGTTAGGCCACCACTTCAA
GAACTCTGTAGCACCGCCTACATACCTCGCTCTGCTAATCCTGTTACCAGTGGCTGCTGCCAGTGGCGAT
AAGTCGTGTCTTACCGGGTTGGACTCAAGACGATAGTTACCGGATAAGGCGCAGCGGTCGGGCTGAACGG
GGGGTTCGTGCACACAGCCCAGCTTGGAGCGAACGACCTACACCGAACTGAGATACCTACAGCGTGAGCT
ATGAGAAAGCGCCACGCTTCCCGAAGGGAGAAAGGCGGACAGGTATCCGGTAAGCGGCAGGGTCGGAACA
GGAGAGCGCACGAGGGAGCTTCCAGGGGGAAACGCCTGGTATCTTTATAGTCCTGTCGGGTTTCGCCACC
TCTGACTTGAGCGTCGATTTTTGTGATGCTCGTCAGGGGGGCGGAGCCTATGGAAAAACGCCAGCAACGC
GGCCTTTTTACGGTTCCTGGCCTTTTGCTGGCCTTTTGCTCACATGTTCTTTCCTGCGTTATCCCCTGAT
TCTGTGGATAACCGTATTACCGCCTTTGAGTGAGCTGATACCGCTCGCCGCAGCCGAACGACCGAGCGCA
GCGAGTCAGTGAGCGAGGAAGCGGAAGAGCGCCCAATACGCAAACCGCCTCTCCCCGCGCGTTGGCCGAT
TCATTAATGCAGCTGGCACGACAGGTTTCCCGACTGGAAAGCGGGCAGTGAGCGCAACGCAATTAATGTG
AGTTAGCTCACTCATTAGGCACCCCAGGCTTTACACTTTATGCTTCCGGCTCGTATGTTGTGTGGAATTG
TGAGCGGATAACAATTTCACACAGGAAACAGCTATGACCATGATTACGCCAAGCGCGCAATTAACCCTCA
CTAAAGGGAACAAAAGCTGGAGCTGCAAGCTTAATGTAGTCTTATGCAATACTCTTGTAGTCTTGCAACA
TGGTAACGATGAGTTAGCAACATGCCTTACAAGGAGAGAAAAAGCACCGTGCATGGCGATTGGTGGAAGT
AAGGTGGTACGATCGTGCCTTATTAGGAAGGCAACAGACGGGTCTGACATGGATTGGACGAACCACTGAA
TTGCCGCATTGCAGAGATATTGTATTTAAGTGCCTAGCTCGATACATAAACGGGTCTCTCTGGTTAGACC
AGATCTGAGCCTGGGAGCTCTCTGGCTAACTAGGGAACCCACTGCTTAAGCCTCAATAAAGCTTGCCTTG
AGTGCTTCAAGTAGTGTGTGCCCGTCTGTTGTGTGACTCTGGTAACTAGAGATCCCTCAGACCCTTTTAG
TCAGTGTGGAAAATCTCTAGCAGTGGCGCCCGAACAGGGACTTGAAAGCGAAAGGGAAACCAGAGGAGCT
CTCTCGACGCAGGACTCGGCTTGCTGAAGCGCGCACGGCAAGAGGCGAGGGGCGGCGACTGGTGAGTACG
CCAAAAATTTTGACTAGCGGAGGCTAGAAGGAGAGAGATGGGTGCGAGAGCGTCAGTATTAAGCGGGGGA
GAATTAGATCGCGATGGGAAAAAATTCGGTTAAGGCCAGGGGGAAAGAAAAAATATAAATTAAAACATAT
AGTATGGGCAAGCAGGGAGCTAGAACGATTCGCAGTTAATCCTGGCCTGTTAGAAACATCAGAAGGCTGT
AGACAAATACTGGGACAGCTACAACCATCCCTTCAGACAGGATCAGAAGAACTTAGATCATTATATAATA
CAGTAGCAACCCTCTATTGTGTGCATCAAAGGATAGAGATAAAAGACACCAAGGAAGCTTTAGACAAGAT
AGAGGAAGAGCAAAACAAAAGTAAGACCACCGCACAGCAAGCGGCCGCTGATCTTCAGACCTGGAGGAGG
AGATATGAGGGACAATTGGAGAAGTGAATTATATAAATATAAAGTAGTAAAAATTGAACCATTAGGAGTA
GCACCCACCAAGGCAAAGAGAAGAGTGGTGCAGAGAGAAAAAAGAGCAGTGGGAATAGGAGCTTTGTTCC
TTGGGTTCTTGGGAGCAGCAGGAAGCACTATGGGCGCAGCGTCAATGACGCTGACGGTACAGGCCAGACA
ATTATTGTCTGGTATAGTGCAGCAGCAGAACAATTTGCTGAGGGCTATTGAGGCGCAACAGCATCTGTTG
CAACTCACAGTCTGGGGCATCAAGCAGCTCCAGGCAAGAATCCTGGCTGTGGAAAGATACCTAAAGGATC
AACAGCTCCTGGGGATTTGGGGTTGCTCTGGAAAACTCATTTGCACCACTGCTGTGCCTTGGAATGCTAG
TTGGAGTAATAAATCTCTGGAACAGATTTGGAATCACACGACCTGGATGGAGTGGGACAGAGAAATTAAC
AATTACACAAGCTTAATACACTCCTTAATTGAAGAATCGCAAAACCAGCAAGAAAAGAATGAACAAGAAT
TATTGGAATTAGATAAATGGGCAAGTTTGTGGAATTGGTTTAACATAACAAATTGGCTGTGGTATATAAA
ATTATTCATAATGATAGTAGGAGGCTTGGTAGGTTTAAGAATAGTTTTTGCTGTACTTTCTATAGTGAAT
AGAGTTAGGCAGGGATATTCACCATTATCGTTTCAGACCCACCTCCCAACCCCGAGGGGACCCGACAGGC
CCGAAGGAATAGAAGAAGAAGGTGGAGAGAGAGACAGAGACAGATCCATTCGATTAGTGAACGGATC
Features (pLannotate 1.2.2; 29 found; start..end, strand, type, name):
     50..290     +  promoter       U6 promoter: RNA polymerase III promoter for human U6 snRNA
    317..392     +  misc_RNA       gRNA scaffold: guide RNA scaffold for the Streptococcus pyogenes CRISPR/Cas9 system
    440..557     +  misc_feature   cPPT/CTS: central polypurine tract and central termination sequence of HIV-1
    624..690     +  CDS            small t antigen (fragment): SV40 (simian virus 40) small t antigen
    697..1875    +  promoter       EF-1α promoter: strong constitutive promoter for human elongation factor EF-1α
   1892..1917    +  misc_feature   MCS (fragment): multiple cloning site
   1930..2877    +  CDS            NGFR (fragment): TNR16_HUMAN - Also known as TNFRSF16. Experimental evidence at protein level: Swiss-Prot protein existence level 1. Low affinity receptor which can bind to NGF, BDNF, NTF3, and NTF4. Forms a heterodimeric receptor with SORCS2 that binds the precursor forms of NGF, BDNF and NTF3 with high affinity, and has much lower affinity for mature NGF and BDNF (PubMed:24908487). Plays an important role in differentiation and survival of specific neuronal populations during development (By similarity). Can mediate cell survival as well as cell death of neural cells. Plays a role in the inactivation of RHOA
   2908..3496    +  misc_feature   WPRE: woodchuck hepatitis virus posttranscriptional regulatory element
   3501..3638    +  CDS            nef (fragment): NEF_HV1LA - Experimental evidence at protein level: Swiss-Prot protein existence level 1. Extracellular Nef protein targets CD4(+) T-lymphocytes for apoptosis by interacting with CXCR4 surface receptors. From Human immunodeficiency virus type 1 group M subtype B (isolate Lai) (HIV-1).
   3624..3804    +  LTR            5' LTR (truncated): truncated 5' long terminal repeat (LTR) from HIV-1
   3876..3997    +  polyA_signal   SV40 poly(A) signal: SV40 polyadenylation signal
   4037..4172    +  rep_origin     SV40 ori: SV40 origin of replication
   4193..4211    -  promoter       T7 promoter: promoter for bacteriophage T7 RNA polymerase
   4219..4374    +  CDS            lacZα (fragment): LacZα fragment of β-galactosidase; lacZ fragment
   4379..4807    +  rep_origin     f1 ori (sequence partly withheld): f1 bacteriophage origin of replication; arrow indicates direction of (+) strand synthesis
   4860..4964    +  promoter       AmpR promoter: bla
   4965..5825    +  CDS            AmpR: β-lactamase; bla; confers resistance to ampicillin, carbenicillin, and related antibiotics
   5996..6584    +  rep_origin     ori: high-copy-number ColE1/pMB1/pBR322/pUC origin of replication
   6767..6859    +  CDS            lacI (fragment): lac repressor; lacI; The lac repressor binds to the lac operator to inhibit transcription in E. coli. This inhibition can be relieved by adding lactose or isopropyl-β-D-thiogalactopyranoside (IPTG).
   6872..6893    +  protein_bind   CAP binding site: CAP binding activates transcription in the presence of cAMP. E. coli catabolite activator protein
   6908..6938    +  promoter       lac promoter: promoter for the E. coli lac operon
   6946..6962    +  protein_bind   lac operator: The lac repressor binds to the lac operator to inhibit transcription in E. coli. This inhibition can be relieved by adding lactose or isopropyl-β-D-thiogalactopyranoside (IPTG). lac repressor encoded by lacI
   7007..7025    +  promoter       T3 promoter: promoter for bacteriophage T3 RNA polymerase
   7053..7279    +  promoter       RSV promoter: Rous sarcoma virus enhancer/promoter
   7280..7460    +  LTR            5' LTR (truncated): truncated 5' long terminal repeat (LTR) from HIV-1
   7507..7632    +  misc_feature   HIV-1 Ψ: packaging signal of human immunodeficiency virus type 1
   7616..7979    +  CDS            HIV-1 gag (fragment): gag protein from human immunodeficiency virus 1; gag
   8125..8358    +  misc_feature   RRE: The Rev response element (RRE) of HIV-1 allows for Rev-dependent mRNA export from the nucleus to the cytoplasm.
   8735..8835    +  CDS            Rev (fragment): human immunodeficiency virus 1 (HIV-1) Rev protein; rev; enhances nuclear export of unspliced and incompletely spliced viral mRNAs
