[The description below was written by a language model from this plasmid's Addgene catalogue record and pLannotate feature annotations shown in this document.]
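Description:
pLKO_NWS.FLAG.VSVg_NGFR is a lentiviral CRISPR vector on the pLKO backbone that pairs a guide RNA expression cassette with a protein barcode ("Pro-Code") for tracking transduced cells. It is propagated in E. coli through a high-copy ColE1/pUC-type origin with ampicillin selection (AmpR), and also carries an f1 origin, an SV40 origin and remnants of a lac/T7/T3 cloning region. The viral portion has a third-generation layout. An RSV promoter drives a truncated HIV-1 5' LTR, followed by the Ψ packaging signal with a gag fragment, the RRE for Rev-dependent export, and a cPPT/CTS. A second truncated LTR, which occupies the 3' LTR position although the annotation labels it as a 5' LTR, sits downstream of the payload and is followed by an SV40 polyadenylation signal. No drug-selection marker for mammalian cells is annotated.

The payload has two units. A human U6 Pol III promoter sits upstream of the S. pyogenes Cas9 guide RNA scaffold, with a short gap between them where an sgRNA spacer can be cloned. Cas9 itself is not encoded. Downstream, the EF-1α promoter drives a human NGFR lacking its signaling domain (dNGFR), stabilised by a WPRE. According to the catalogue entry, the receptor carries an N-terminal combination of three epitopes, NWS, FLAG and VSVg. These tags are not annotated separately in the feature table.

The truncated receptor serves as an inert scaffold for the epitopes, and the specific epitope combination acts as a barcode that can be read with antibodies by cytometry. Linking each barcode to a particular sgRNA allows pooled CRISPR screens in which the perturbation and the cellular phenotype are measured together at single-cell resolution.
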