Addgene plasmid #158233: pLKO_NWS.FLAG.VSVg_NGFR
Purpose: Protein Barcode (Pro-Code) for vector/cell tracking. Contains U6 trRNA cassette for sgRNA cloning. Enables phenotypic CRISPR screens at a single cell resolution (using cytometry).
Depositing lab: Brian Brown. Depositing organization: Icahn School of Medicine at Mount Sinai. Publication: Protein Barcodes Enable High-Dimensional Single-Cell CRISPR Screens. Wroblewska A, Dhainaut M, Ben-Zvi B, Rose SA, Park ES, Amir ED, Bektesevic A, Baccarini A, Merad M, Rahman AH, Brown BD. Cell. 2018 Nov 1;175(4):1141-1155.e16. doi: 10.1016/j.cell.2018.09.022. Epub 2018 Oct 18. PubMed 30343902.
Backbone
  Vector backbone: pLKO
  Backbone size w/o insert (bp): 9000
  Vector type: Lentiviral, CRISPR
Growth in bacteria
  Bacterial resistance: Ampicillin, 100 μg/mL
  Growth temperature: 37°C
  Growth strain: NEB Stable
  Copy number: High Copy
Gene/Insert
  Gene/Insert name: Pro-Code Tagged human dNGFR
  Species: H. sapiens (human)
  Insert size (bp): 1000
  Mutation: Truncation of the signaling domain
  Entrez Gene: NGFR (a.k.a. CD271, Gp80-LNGFR, TNFRSF16, p75(NTR), p75NTR)
  Promoter: EF1a
  Tag / fusion protein: NWS.FLAG.VSVg (N terminal on insert)
  Cloning method: Restriction Enzyme; 5′ cloning site Unknown (unknown if destroyed)
  Sequencing primers: 5′ cctttttgagtttggatcttggttcat
Terms and licenses: Academic/Nonprofit Terms; Industry Terms: Not Available to Industry
How to cite: pLKO_NWS.FLAG.VSVg_NGFR was a gift from Brian Brown (Addgene plasmid # 158233 ; http://n2t.net/addgene:158233 ; RRID:Addgene_158233)
