>Addgene plasmid #158233 | pLKO_NWS.FLAG.VSVg_NGFR | depositor partial sequence | sequence record 305335 | Tagged NGFR
ATGGGGGCAGGTGCCACCGGCCGCGCCATGGACGGGCCGCGCCTGCTGCTGTTGCTGCTTCTGGGGGTGT
CCCTTGGAGGTGCCAAGGAGGCATGCAACTGGTCCCACCCCCAATTCGAGAAAGGAGGAGGCGGGGGAGG
GGACTACAAAGACGATGACGACAAGGGAGGAGGCGGGGGAGGGTATACAGATATCGAAATGAATAGACTC
GGAAAGCCCACAGGCCTGTACACACACAGCGGTGAGTGCTGCAAAGCCTGCAACCTGGGCGAGGGTGTGG
CCCAGCCTTGTGGAGCCAACCAGACCGTGTGTGAGCCCTGCCTGGACAGCGTGACGTTCTCCGACGTGGT
GAGCGCGACCGAGCCGTGCAAGCCGTGCACCGAGTGCGTGGGGCTCCAGAGCATGTCGGCGCCGTGCGTG
GAGGCCGACGACGCCGTGTGCCGCTGCGCCTACGGCTACTACCAGGATGAGACGACTGGGCGCTGCGAGG
CGTGCCGCGTGTGCGAGGCGGGCTCGGGCCTCGTGTTCTCCTGCCAGGACAAGCAGAACACCGTGTGCGA
GGAGTGCCCCGACGGCACGTATTCCGACGAGGCCAACCACGTGGACCCGTGCCTGCCCTGCACCGTGTGC
GAGGACACCGAGCGCCAGCTCCGCGAGTGCACACGCTGGGCCGACGCCGAGTGCGAGGAGATCCCTGGCC
GTTGGATTACACGGTCCACACCCCCAGAGGGCTCGGACAGCACAGCCCCCAGCACCCAGGAGCCTGAGGC
ACCTCCAGAACAAGACCTCATAGCCAGCACGGTGGCAGGTGTGGTGACCACAGTGATGGGCAGCTCCCAG
CCCGTGGTGACCCGAGGCACCACCGACAACCTCATCCCTGTCTATTGCTCCATCCTGGCTGCTGTGGTTG
TGGGCCTTGTGGCCTACATAGCCTTCAAGAGGTGGAACAGGGGTATCCTCTAG
